Addgene plasmid #21582: pCMV5-FLAG-MKK6
Depositing lab: John Kyriakis. Depositing organization: Massachusetts General Hospital. Publication: Tumor necrosis factor signaling to stress-activated protein kinase (SAPK)/Jun NH2-terminal kinase (JNK) and p38. Germinal center kinase couples TRAF2 to mitogen-activated protein kinase/ERK kinase kinase 1 and SAPK while receptor interacting protein associates with a mitogen-activated protein kinase kinase kinase upstream of MKK6 and p38. Yuasa T, Ohno S, Kehrl JH, Kyriakis JM. J Biol Chem. 1998 Aug 28. 273(35):22681-92. 10.1074/jbc.273.35.22681 PubMed 9712898.
Backbone
  Vector backbone: pCMV5
  Backbone manufacturer: Dr. David Russell, UTSW
  Backbone size w/o insert (bp): 4700
  Vector type: Mammalian Expression
Growth in bacteria
  Bacterial resistance: Ampicillin, 100 μg/mL
  Growth temperature: 37°C
  Growth strain: DH5alpha
  Copy number: High Copy
Gene/Insert
  Gene/Insert name: MKK6 (alt name: MEK6)
  Species: H. sapiens (human)
  Entrez Gene: MAP2K6 (a.k.a. MAPKK6, MEK6, MKK6, PRKMK6, SAPKK-3, SAPKK3)
  Tag / fusion protein: FLAG
  Cloning method: Restriction Enzyme
  Sequencing primers: 5′ CMV Forward
Terms and licenses: Academic/Nonprofit Terms; Industry Terms: Not Available to Industry
Depositor comments: M2-FLAG
How to cite: pCMV5-FLAG-MKK6 was a gift from John Kyriakis (Addgene plasmid # 21582 ; http://n2t.net/addgene:21582 ; RRID:Addgene_21582)
