[The description below was written by a language model from this plasmid's Addgene catalogue record.]
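Description:
pCMV5-FLAG-MKK6 is a mammalian expression plasmid built on the pCMV5 backbone (about 4.7 kb without insert). It is propagated in E. coli as a high-copy plasmid under ampicillin selection. The record does not list a mammalian selection marker, so the construct is best regarded as a transient-transfection vector. No feature table is provided. The promoter is therefore not explicitly annotated, although the backbone name and the use of a CMV forward sequencing primer both indicate that expression is driven by the cytomegalovirus immediate-early promoter typical of the pCMV series.

The insert is human MKK6 (MAP2K6, also called MEK6 or SAPKK3), introduced by restriction enzyme cloning and fused to a FLAG epitope. The depositor comment "M2-FLAG" indicates that the tag is the form recognised by the M2 anti-FLAG antibody. The record does not say whether the tag is N- or C-terminal, nor does it give the insert size or note any mutations. MKK6 is a dual-specificity MAP kinase kinase that phosphorylates and activates p38 MAP kinases in response to stress and inflammatory cytokines.

The FLAG tag allows the overexpressed kinase to be detected by immunoblotting and recovered by immunoprecipitation, for example for immune-complex kinase assays or co-precipitation studies. The associated publication concerns tumor necrosis factor signaling to the SAPK/JNK and p38 pathways, including upstream components acting on MKK6 and p38. This fits use of the plasmid to express tagged MKK6 in cultured mammalian cells and examine how upstream regulators activate it.
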