>Addgene plasmid #21582 | pCMV5-FLAG-MKK6 | addgene partial sequence | sequence record 27247 | 21582 with CMV-F
CTCGTTTAGTGAACCGTCAGAATTGCCACCATGGACTACAAGGACGACGATGACAAGAATTCTGCAGGAT
CCCGGGTACCTCTAGAGATGTCTCAGTCGAAAGGCAAGAAGCGAAACCCTGGCCTTAAAATTCCAAAAGA
AGCATTTGAACAACCTCAGACCAGTTCCACACCACCTCGAGATTTAGACTCCAAGGCTTGCATTTCTATT
GGAAATCAGAACTTTGAGGTGAAGGCAGATGACCTGGAGCCTATAATGGAACTGGGACGAGGTGCGTACG
GGGTGGTGGAGAAGATGCGGCACGTGCCCAGCGGGCAGATCATGGCAGTGAAGCGGATCCGAGCCACAGT
AAATAGCCAGGAACAGAAACGGCTACTGATGGATTTGGATATTTCCATGAGGACGGTGGACTGTCCATTC
ACTGTCACCTTTTATGGCGCACTGTTTCGGGAGGGTGATGTGTGGATCTGCATGGAGCTCATGGATACAT
CACTAGATAAATTCTACAAACAAGTTATTGATAAAGGCCAGACAATTCCAGAGGACATCTTAGGGAAAAT
AGCAGTTTCTATTGTAAAAGCATTAGAACATTTACATAGTAAGCTGTCTGTCATTCACAGAGACGTCAAG
CCTTCTAATGTACTCATCAATGCTCTCGGTCAAGTGAAGATGTGCGATTTTGGA
